>Addgene plasmid #126948 | (SUMO)10 | addgene full sequence | sequence record 256670 | Addgene NGS Result
TTTGTTTAACTTTAAGAAGGAGATATACCATGGGCCATCACCATCACCATCACCATCACCATCACGGCGA
AAACCTATACTTCCAGGGATCCGGTGGGAGTTGGGGAGGGTCTATGTCAGAAGAGAAGCCTAAGGAGGGC
GTGAAAACCGAGAATGACCACATTAACTTGAAGGTTGCTGGACAGGATGGGTCCGTGGTTCAGTTCAAAA
TTAAACGCCACACACCGTTGTCGAAACTGATGAAAGCGTACTGCGAACGCCAGGGTCTTTCTATGCGTCA
GATTCGCTTCCGCTTTGATGGTCAACCGATTAATGAAACGGACACGCCGGCACAGCTGGAGATGGAGGAT
GAAGACACTATCGACGTATTTCAGCAGCAGACCGTCGTAGGGGGCTCCGGCGGAAGCGGGGGGTCGGGAG
GTTCCATGAGCGAAGAGAAACCAAAAGAAGGAGTTAAAACCGAAAACGACCATATCAACCTGAAGGTCGC
CGGTCAGGACGGCTCAGTCGTGCAGTTCAAGATTAAACGTCATACCCCATTAAGTAAGCTGATGAAGGCG
TATTGTGAGCGCCAAGGCTTGTCGATGCGCCAGATTCGTTTTCGCTTTGATGGTCAGCCAATCAACGAAA
CCGACACCCCGGCGCAGCTGGAAATGGAAGATGAAGATACCATCGATGTGTTCCAACAGCAAACGGTTGT
TGGCGGAAGCGGCGGGAGCGGTGGTAGCGGGGGTTCTATGTCCGAAGAAAAACCGAAAGAGGGTGTGAAG
ACTGAAAACGACCACATTAATCTGAAGGTGGCGGGCCAGGACGGTTCCGTTGTTCAGTTTAAAATCAAAC
GTCACACCCCGCTGTCGAAACTGATGAAAGCCTATTGCGAACGTCAAGGGCTGAGCATGCGTCAAATTCG
TTTTCGCTTTGATGGTCAGCCAATCAACGAAACCGATACACCGGCGCAGCTGGAGATGGAAGACGAGGAC
ACCATTGACGTCTTCCAGCAACAAACTGTAGTGGGTGGCTCCGGTGGCTCTGGTGGGTCTGGTGGCTCGA
TGAGTGAGGAAAAACCCAAAGAAGGCGTCAAGACTGAGAACGATCATATTAACCTGAAAGTCGCGGGTCA
AGATGGTTCAGTGGTGCAGTTCAAAATTAAACGCCACACCCCGCTGTCAAAGCTGATGAAAGCCTATTGT
GAGCGTCAAGGTCTGTCGATGCGCCAGATCCGCTTTCGCTTTGATGGTCAGCCAATCAACGAGACAGACA
CTCCGGCACAACTGGAGATGGAAGATGAAGACACCATCGATGTTTTTCAACAGCAGACCGTGGTGGGAGG
GAGCGGCGGTAGCGGGGGATCAGGTGGTAGTATGTCTGAGGAAAAGCCGAAGGAAGGGGTAAAGACCGAA
AATGATCACATTAATCTGAAAGTTGCGGGCCAAGATGGTAGTGTAGTGCAATTTAAAATCAAGCGTCACA
CCCCGTTATCTAAACTGATGAAAGCATATTGCGAACGCCAAGGCCTGTCTATGCGCCAGATTCGCTTTCG
CTTTGACGGGCAACCAATTAATGAAACGGACACCCCGGCACAACTGGAAATGGAAGACGAGGATACTATT
GACGTGTTTCAGCAACAGACAGTGGTCGGCGGCTCCGGTGGATCAGGTGGGAGTGGAGGGTCTATGTCAG
AAGAGAAGCCTAAGGAGGGCGTGAAAACCGAGAATGACCACATTAACTTGAAGGTTGCTGGACAGGATGG
GTCCGTGGTTCAGTTCAAAATTAAACGCCACACACCGTTGTCGAAACTGATGAAAGCGTACTGCGAACGC
CAGGGTCTTTCTATGCGTCAGATTCGCTTCCGCTTTGATGGTCAACCGATTAATGAAACGGACACGCCGG
CACAGCTGGAGATGGAGGATGAAGACACTATCGACGTATTTCAGCAGCAGACCGTCGTAGGGGGCTCCGG
CGGAAGCGGGGGGTCGGGAGGTTCCATGAGCGAAGAGAAACCAAAAGAAGGAGTTAAAACCGAAAACGAC
CATATCAACCTGAAGGTCGCCGGTCAGGACGGCTCAGTCGTGCAGTTCAAGATTAAACGTCATACCCCAT
TAAGTAAGCTGATGAAGGCGTATTGTGAGCGCCAAGGCTTGTCGATGCGCCAGATTCGTTTTCGCTTTGA
TGGTCAGCCAATCAACGAAACCGACACCCCGGCGCAGCTGGAAATGGAAGATGAAGATACCATCGATGTG
TTCCAACAGCAAACGGTTGTTGGCGGAAGCGGCGGGAGCGGTGGTAGCGGGGGTTCTATGTCCGAAGAAA
AACCGAAAGAGGGTGTGAAGACTGAAAACGACCACATTAATCTGAAGGTGGCGGGCCAGGACGGTTCCGT
TGTTCAGTTTAAAATCAAACGTCACACCCCGCTGTCGAAACTGATGAAAGCCTATTGCGAACGTCAAGGG
CTGAGCATGCGTCAAATTCGTTTTCGCTTTGATGGTCAGCCAATCAACGAAACCGATACACCGGCGCAGC
TGGAGATGGAAGACGAGGACACCATTGACGTCTTCCAGCAACAAACTGTAGTGGGTGGCTCCGGTGGCTC
TGGTGGGTCTGGTGGCTCGATGAGTGAGGAAAAACCCAAAGAAGGCGTCAAGACTGAGAACGATCATATT
AACCTGAAAGTCGCGGGTCAAGATGGTTCAGTGGTGCAGTTCAAAATTAAACGCCACACCCCGCTGTCAA
AGCTGATGAAAGCCTATTGTGAGCGTCAAGGTCTGTCGATGCGCCAGATCCGCTTTCGCTTTGATGGTCA
GCCAATCAACGAGACAGACACTCCGGCACAACTGGAGATGGAAGATGAAGACACCATCGATGTTTTTCAA
CAGCAGACCGTGGTGGGAGGGAGCGGCGGTAGCGGGGGATCAGGTGGTAGTATGTCTGAGGAAAAGCCGA
AGGAAGGGGTAAAGACCGAAAATGATCACATTAATCTGAAAGTTGCGGGCCAAGATGGTAGTGTAGTGCA
ATTTAAAATCAAGCGTCACACCCCGTTATCTAAACTGATGAAAGCATATTGCGAACGCCAAGGCCTGTCT
ATGCGCCAGATTCGCTTTCGCTTTGACGGGCAACCAATTAATGAAACGGACACCCCGGCACAACTGGAAA
TGGAAGACGAGGATACTATTGACGTGTTTCAGCAACAGACAGTGGTCGGCGGCTCCTGTGGTGGCAGTCT
CGAGAACCTGTATTTTCAGGGCCGTAAACGTAAACGTAAACGTAAACGTAAAGGCTGAGTCGAGCACCAC
CACCACCACCACTGAGATCCGGCTGCTAACAAAGCCCGAAAGGAAGCTGAGTTGGCTGCTGCCACCGCTG
AGCAATAACTAGCATAACCCCTTGGGGCCTCTAAACGGGTCTTGAGGGGTTTTTTGCTGAAAGGAGGAAC
TATATCCGGATTGGCGAATGGG
[124 nt withheld, positions 3453-3576]
C
[91 nt withheld, positions 3578-3668]
A
[49 nt withheld, positions 3670-3718]
CCTTTGACGTTGGAGTCCACGTTCTTT
[37 nt withheld, positions 3746-3782]
ACCCTATCTCGGTCTATTCTTTTGATTTATAAGGGATTTTGCCGATTTCGGCCTATTGGTTAAAAAATGA
GCTGATTTAACAAAAATTTAACGCGAATTTTAACAAAATATTAACGCTTACAATTTAGGTGGCACTTTTC
GGGGAAATGTGCGCGGAACCCCTATTTGTTTATTTTTCTAAATACATTCAAATATGTATCCGCTCATGAG
ACAATAACCCTGATAAATGCTTCAATAATATTGAAAAAGGAAGAGTATGAGTATTCAACATTTCCGTGTC
GCCCTTATTCCCTTTTTTGCGGCATTTTGCCTTCCTGTTTTTGCTCACCCAGAAACGCTGGTGAAAGTAA
AAGATGCTGAAGATCAGTTGGGTGCACGAGTGGGTTACATCGAACTGGATCTCAACAGCGGTAAGATCCT
TGAGAGTTTTCGCCCCGAAGAACGTTTTCCAATGATGAGCACTTTTAAAGTTCTGCTATGTGGCGCGGTA
TTATCCCGTATTGACGCCGGGCAAGAGCAACTCGGTCGCCGCATACACTATTCTCAGAATGACTTGGTTG
AGTACTCACCAGTCACAGAAAAGCATCTTACGGATGGCATGACAGTAAGAGAATTATGCAGTGCTGCCAT
AACCATGAGTGATAACACTGCGGCCAACTTACTTCTGACAACGATCGGAGGACCGAAGGAGCTAACCGCT
TTTTTGCACAACATGGGGGATCATGTAACTCGCCTTGATCGTTGGGAACCGGAGCTGAATGAAGCCATAC
CAAACGACGAGCGTGACACCACGATGCCTGCAGCAATGGCAACAACGTTGCGCAAACTATTAACTGGCGA
ACTACTTACTCTAGCTTCCCGGCAACAATTAATAGACTGGATGGAGGCGGATAAAGTTGCAGGACCACTT
CTGCGCTCGGCCCTTCCGGCTGGCTGGTTTATTGCTGATAAATCTGGAGCCGGTGAGCGTGGGTCTCGCG
GTATCATTGCAGCACTGGGGCCAGATGGTAAGCCCTCCCGTATCGTAGTTATCTACACGACGGGGAGTCA
GGCAACTATGGATGAACGAAATAGACAGATCGCTGAGATAGGTGCCTCACTGATTAAGCATTGGTAACTG
TCAGACCAAGTTTACTCATATATACTTTAGATTGATTTAAAACTTCATTTTTAATTTAAAAGGATCTAGG
TGAAGATCCTTTTTGATAATCTCATGACCAAAATCCCTTAACGTGAGTTTTCGTTCCACTGAGCGTCAGA
CCCCGTAGAAAAGATCAAAGGATCTTCTTGAGATCCTTTTTTTCTGCGCGTAATCTGCTGCTTGCAAACA
AAAAAACCACCGCTACCAGCGGTGGTTTGTTTGCCGGATCAAGAGCTACCAACTCTTTTTCCGAAGGTAA
CTGGCTTCAGCAGAGCGCAGATACCAAATACTGTCCTTCTAGTGTAGCCGTAGTTAGGCCACCACTTCAA
GAACTCTGTAGCACCGCCTACATACCTCGCTCTGCTAATCCTGTTACCAGTGGCTGCTGCCAGTGGCGAT
AAGTCGTGTCTTACCGGGTTGGACTCAAGACGATAGTTACCGGATAAGGCGCAGCGGTCGGGCTGAACGG
GGGGTTCGTGCACACAGCCCAGCTTGGAGCGAACGACCTACACCGAACTGAGATACCTACAGCGTGAGCT
ATGAGAAAGCGCCACGCTTCCCGAAGGGAGAAAGGCGGACAGGTATCCGGTAAGCGGCAGGGTCGGAACA
GGAGAGCGCACGAGGGAGCTTCCAGGGGGAAACGCCTGGTATCTTTATAGTCCTGTCGGGTTTCGCCACC
TCTGACTTGAGCGTCGATTTTTGTGATGCTCGTCAGGGGGGCGGAGCCTATGGAAAAACGCCAGCAACGC
GGCCTTTTTACGGTTCCTGGCCTTTTGCTGGCCTTTTGCTCACATGTTCTTTCCTGCGTTATCCCCTGAT
TCTGTGGATAACCGTATTACCGCCTTTGAGTGAGCTGATACCGCTCGCCGCAGCCGAACGACCGAGCGCA
GCGAGTCAGTGAGCGAGGAAGCGGAAGAGCGCCTGATGCGGTATTTTCTCCTTACGCATCTGTGCGGTAT
TTCACACCGCAATGGTGCACTCTCAGTACAATCTGCTCTGATGCCGCATAGTTAAGCCAGTATACACTCC
GCTATCGCTACGTGACTGGGTCATGGCTGCGCCCCGACACCCGCCAACACCCGCTGACGCGCCCTGACGG
GCTTGTCTGCTCCCGGCATCCGCTTACAGACAAGCTGTGACCGTCTCCGGGAGCTGCATGTGTCAGAGGT
TTTCACCGTCATCACCGAAACGCGCGAGGCAGCTGCGGTAAAGCTCATCAGCGTGGTCGTGAAGCGATTC
ACAGATGTCTGCCTGTTCATCCGCGTCCAGCTCGTTGAGTTTCTCCAGAAGCGTTAATGTCTGGCTTCTG
ATAAAGCGGGCCATGTTAAGGGCGGTTTTTTCCTGTTTGGTCACTGATGCCTCCGTGTAAGGGGGATTTC
TGTTCATGGGGGTAATGATACCGATGAAACGAGAGAGGATGCTCACGATACGGGTTACTGATGATGAACA
TGCCCGGTTACTGGAACGTTGTGAGGGTAAACAACTGGCGGTATGGATGCGGCGGGACCAGAGAAAAATC
ACTCAGGGTCAATGCCAGCGCTTCGTTAATACAGATGTAGGTGTTCCACAGGGTAGCCAGCAGCATCCTG
CGATGCAGATCCGGAACATAATGGTGCAGGGCGCTGACTTCCGCGTTTCCAGACTTTACGAAACACGGAA
ACCGAAGACCATTCATGTTGTTGCTCAGGTCGCAGACGTTTTGCAGCAGCAGTCGCTTCACGTTCGCTCG
CGTATCGGTGATTCATTCTGCTAACCAGTAAGGCAACCCCGCCAGCCTAGCCGGGTCCTCAACGACAGGA
GCACGATCATGCGCACCCGTGGGGCCGCCATGCCGGCGATAATGGCCTGCTTCTCGCCGAAACGTTTGGT
GGCGGGACCAGTGACGAAGGCTTGAGCGAGGGCGTGCAAGATTCCGAATACCGCAAGCGACAGGCCGATC
ATCGTCGCGCTCCAGCGAAAGCGGTCCTCGCCGAAAATGACCCAGAGCGCTGCCGGCACCTGTCCTACGA
GTTGCATGATAAAGAAGACAGTCATAAGTGCGGCGACGATAGTCATGCCCCGCGCCCACCGGAAGGAGCT
GACTGGGTTGAAGGCTCTCAAGGGCATCGGTCGAGATCCCGGTGCCTAATGAGTGAGCTAACTTACATTA
ATTGCGTTGCGCTCACTGCCCGCTTTCCAGTCGGGAAACCTGTCGTGCCAGCTGCATTAATGAATCGGCC
AACGCGCGGGGAGAGGCGGTTTGCGTATTGGGCGCCAGGGTGGTTTTTCTTTTCACCAGTGAGACGGGCA
ACAGCTGATTGCCCTTCACCGCCTGGCCCTGAGAGAGTTGCAGCAAGCGGTCCACGCTGGTTTGCCCCAG
CAGGCGAAAATCCTGTTTGATGGTGGTTAACGGCGGGATATAACATGAGCTGTCTTCGGTATCGTCGTAT
CCCACTACCGAGATATCCGCACCAACGCGCAGCCCGGACTCGGTAATGGCGCGCATTGCGCCCAGCGCCA
TCTGATCGTTGGCAACCAGCATCGCAGTGGGAACGATGCCCTCATTCAGCATTTGCATGGTTTGTTGAAA
ACCGGACATGGCACTCCAGTCGCCTTCCCGTTCCGCTATCGGCTGAATTTGATTGCGAGTGAGATATTTA
TGCCAGCCAGCCAGACGCAGACGCGCCGAGACAGAACTTAATGGGCCCGCTAACAGCGCGATTTGCTGGT
GACCCAATGCGACCAGATGCTCCACGCCCAGTCGCGTACCGTCTTCATGGGAGAAAATAATACTGTTGAT
GGGTGTCTGGTCAGAGACATCAAGAAATAACGCCGGAACATTAGTGCAGGCAGCTTCCACAGCAATGGCA
TCCTGGTCATCCAGCGGATAGTTAATGATCAGCCCACTGACGCGTTGCGCGAGAAGATTGTGCACCGCCG
CTTTACAGGCTTCGACGCCGCTTCGTTCTACCATCGACACCACCACGCTGGCACCCAGTTGATCGGCGCG
AGATTTAATCGCCGCGACAATTTGCGACGGCGCGTGCAGGGCCAGACTGGAGGTGGCAACGCCAATCAGC
AACGACTGTTTGCCCGCCAGTTGTTGTGCCACGCGGTTGGGAATGTAATTCAGCTCCGCCATCGCCGCTT
CCACTTTTTCCCGCGTTTTCGCAGAAACGTGGCTGGCCTGGTTCACCACGCGGGAAACGGTCTGATAAGA
GACACCGGCATACTCTGCGACATCGTATAACGTTACTGGTTTCACATTCACCACCCTGAATTGACTCTCT
TCCGGGCGCTATCATGCCATACCGCGAAAGGTTTTGCGCCATTCGATGGTGTCCGGGATCTCGACGCTCT
CCCTTATGCGACTCCTGCATTAGGAAGCAGCCCAGTAGTAGGTTGAGGCCGTTGAGCACCGCCGCCGCAA
GGAATGGTGCATGCAAGGAGATGGCGCCCAACAGTCCCCCGGCCACGGGGCCTGCCACCATACCCACGCC
GAAACAAGCGCTCATGAGCCCGAAGTGGCGAGCCCGATCTTCCCCATCGGTGATGTCGGCGATATAGGCG
CCAGCAACCGCACCTGTGGCGCCGGTGATGCCGGCCACGATGCGTCCGGCGTAGAGGATCGAGATCTCGA
TCCCGCGAAATTAATACGACTCACTATAGGGGAATTGTGAGCGGATAACAATTCCCCTCTAGAAATAAT
Features (pLannotate 1.2.2; 21 found; start..end, strand, type, name):
      1..23      +  RBS            RBS: efficient ribosome binding site from bacteriophage T7 gene 10 (Olins and Rangwala, 1989)
     39..62      +  CDS            8xHis: 8xHis affinity tag
   2610..2879    +  CDS            SUMO2 (fragment): SUMO2_BOVIN - Also known as SMT3B From Bos taurus (Bovine).
   3225..3242    +  CDS            TEV site (fragment): tobacco etch virus (TEV) protease recognition and cleavage site
   3285..3302    +  CDS            9xHis (fragment): 9xHis affinity tag
   3312..3361    +  CDS            SET1 (fragment): solubility-enhancement tag derived from T7 phage gene 10B
   3369..3416    +  terminator     T7 terminator: transcription terminator for bacteriophage T7 RNA polymerase
   3453..3881    +  rep_origin     f1 ori (sequence partly withheld): f1 bacteriophage origin of replication; arrow indicates direction of (+) strand synthesis
   3934..4038    +  promoter       AmpR promoter: bla
   4039..4899    +  CDS            AmpR: β-lactamase; bla; confers resistance to ampicillin, carbenicillin, and related antibiotics
   5070..5658    +  rep_origin     ori: high-copy-number ColE1/pMB1/pBR322/pUC origin of replication
   5844..5983    -  misc_feature   bom: basis of mobility region from pBR322
   6085..6276    -  CDS            rop: Rop protein, which maintains plasmids at low copy number; rop
   6293..6673    +  CDS            YPB1_ECOLX: Protein predicted: Swiss-Prot protein existence level 4. From Escherichia coli.
   6745..7036    -  CDS            TcR (fragment): tetracycline efflux protein; tet; confers resistance to tetracycline
   7051..7072    -  protein_bind   CAP binding site: CAP binding activates transcription in the presence of cAMP. E. coli catabolite activator protein
   7085..8167    -  CDS            lacI: lac repressor; lacI; The lac repressor binds to the lac operator to inhibit transcription in E. coli. This inhibition can be relieved by adding lactose or isopropyl-β-D-thiogalactopyranoside (IPTG).
   8168..8245    -  promoter       lacI promoter: lacI
   8253..8532    -  CDS            TcR (fragment): tetracycline efflux protein; tet; confers resistance to tetracycline
   8554..8572    +  promoter       T7 promoter: promoter for bacteriophage T7 RNA polymerase
   8573..8597    +  protein_bind   lac operator: The lac repressor binds to the lac operator to inhibit transcription in E. coli. This inhibition can be relieved by adding lactose or isopropyl-β-D-thiogalactopyranoside (IPTG). lac repressor encoded by lacI
