[The description below was written by a language model from this plasmid's Addgene catalogue record and pLannotate feature annotations shown in this document.]
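Description:
(SUMO)10 is an 8.6 kb bacterial expression plasmid encoding a synthetic polyvalent protein made of ten tandem copies of human SUMO3, each separated by a flexible (GGS)4 linker. The catalogue lists both the backbone and the promoter as unknown. The feature table, however, shows a pET-style architecture: a T7 promoter with an adjacent lac operator, the phage T7 gene 10 ribosome binding site, a T7 terminator, and a plasmid-borne lacI gene under its own promoter. This arrangement gives IPTG-inducible transcription in E. coli strains that supply T7 RNA polymerase. The plasmid is propagated through a pBR322-type ColE1 origin accompanied by bom and rop, consistent with the recorded low copy number, and it is selected with ampicillin via the bla gene. An f1 origin and remnants of a disrupted tetracycline resistance gene are also present.

The roughly 3.1 kb poly-SUMO insert sits between retained BamHI and XhoI sites. According to the record, the modified cloning region is arranged as His10, TEV site, cloning sites, TEV site and a C-terminal "RK" element. The annotation partly agrees, detecting an N-terminal polyhistidine tag and, downstream of the insert, a TEV site fragment followed by a further His-tag fragment. The histidine tags allow affinity purification, and TEV cleavage can then remove the flanking sequences. Only one SUMO-like repeat was annotated automatically, matched to a bovine SUMO2 homologue. This probably reflects the repetitive insert and the close similarity of SUMO2 and SUMO3 rather than a different payload.

The recorded purpose describes the protein as a (SUMO)10 client for assessing SUMO-SIM scaffolds, and the associated publication concerns compositional control of phase-separated cellular bodies.
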