Addgene plasmid #126948: (SUMO)10
Purpose: Bacterial expression plasmid for (SUMO)10 client to assess SUMO-SIM scaffolds.
Depositing lab: Michael Rosen. Depositing organization: University of Texas Southwestern Medical Center. Publication: Compositional Control of Phase-Separated Cellular Bodies. Banani SF, Rice AM, Peeples WB, Lin Y, Jain S, Parker R, Rosen MK. Cell. 2016 Jul 28;166(3):651-663. doi: 10.1016/j.cell.2016.06.010. Epub 2016 Jun 30. PubMed 27374333.
Backbone
  Vector backbone: unknown
  Backbone manufacturer: unknown
  Backbone size w/o insert (bp): 5000
  Total vector size (bp): 8611
  Modifications to backbone: His10-tev-cloning sites-tev-RK see attachment
  Vector type: Bacterial Expression
Growth in bacteria
  Bacterial resistance: Ampicillin, 100 μg/mL
  Growth temperature: 37°C
  Growth strain: DH5alpha
  Copy number: Low Copy
Gene/Insert
  Gene/Insert name: 10 repeats of human SUMO3 each separated by (GGS)4 (alt name: poly-SUMO)
  Species: H. sapiens (human)
  Insert size (bp): 3126
  Entrez Gene: SUMO3 (a.k.a. SMT3A, SMT3H1, SUMO-3, Smt3B)
  Promoter: unknown
  Cloning method: Restriction Enzyme; 5′ cloning site BamHI (not destroyed); 3′ cloning site XhoI (not destroyed)
  Sequencing primers: 5′ T7: 5'-TAATACGACTCACTATAGGG-3'; 3′ T7-Term: 5'-GCTAGTTATTGCTCAGCGG-3'
Terms and licenses: Academic/Nonprofit Terms; Industry Terms: Not Available to Industry
How to cite: (SUMO)10 was a gift from Michael Rosen (Addgene plasmid # 126948 ; http://n2t.net/addgene:126948 ; RRID:Addgene_126948)
