>Addgene plasmid #126948 | (SUMO)10 | depositor partial sequence | sequence record 242940 | (SUMO)10 sequence 3138 bps
GGATCCGGTGGGAGTTGGGGAGGGTCTATGTCAGAAGAGAAGCCTAAGGAGGGCGTGAAAACCGAGAATG
ACCACATTAACTTGAAGGTTGCTGGACAGGATGGGTCCGTGGTTCAGTTCAAAATTAAACGCCACACACC
GTTGTCGAAACTGATGAAAGCGTACTGCGAACGCCAGGGTCTTTCTATGCGTCAGATTCGCTTCCGCTTT
GATGGTCAACCGATTAATGAAACGGACACGCCGGCACAGCTGGAGATGGAGGATGAAGACACTATCGACG
TATTTCAGCAGCAGACCGTCGTAGGGGGCTCCGGCGGAAGCGGGGGGTCGGGAGGTTCCATGAGCGAAGA
GAAACCAAAAGAAGGAGTTAAAACCGAAAACGACCATATCAACCTGAAGGTCGCCGGTCAGGACGGCTCA
GTCGTGCAGTTCAAGATTAAACGTCATACCCCATTAAGTAAGCTGATGAAGGCGTATTGTGAGCGCCAAG
GCTTGTCGATGCGCCAGATTCGTTTTCGCTTTGATGGTCAGCCAATCAACGAAACCGACACCCCGGCGCA
GCTGGAAATGGAAGATGAAGATACCATCGATGTGTTCCAACAGCAAACGGTTGTTGGCGGAAGCGGCGGG
AGCGGTGGTAGCGGGGGTTCTATGTCCGAAGAAAAACCGAAAGAGGGTGTGAAGACTGAAAACGACCACA
TTAATCTGAAGGTGGCGGGCCAGGACGGTTCCGTTGTTCAGTTTAAAATCAAACGTCACACCCCGCTGTC
GAAACTGATGAAAGCCTATTGCGAACGTCAAGGGCTGAGCATGCGTCAAATTCGTTTTCGCTTTGATGGT
CAGCCAATCAACGAAACCGATACACCGGCGCAGCTGGAGATGGAAGACGAGGACACCATTGACGTCTTCC
AGCAACAAACTGTAGTGGGTGGCTCCGGTGGCTCTGGTGGGTCTGGTGGCTCGATGAGTGAGGAAAAACC
CAAAGAAGGCGTCAAGACTGAGAACGATCATATTAACCTGAAAGTCGCGGGTCAAGATGGTTCAGTGGTG
CAGTTCAAAATTAAACGCCACACCCCGCTGTCAAAGCTGATGAAAGCCTATTGTGAGCGTCAAGGTCTGT
CGATGCGCCAGATCCGCTTTCGCTTTGATGGTCAGCCAATCAACGAGACAGACACTCCGGCACAACTGGA
GATGGAAGATGAAGACACCATCGATGTTTTTCAACAGCAGACCGTGGTGGGAGGGAGCGGCGGTAGCGGG
GGATCAGGTGGTAGTATGTCTGAGGAAAAGCCGAAGGAAGGGGTAAAGACCGAAAATGATCACATTAATC
TGAAAGTTGCGGGCCAAGATGGTAGTGTAGTGCAATTTAAAATCAAGCGTCACACCCCGTTATCTAAACT
GATGAAAGCATATTGCGAACGCCAAGGCCTGTCTATGCGCCAGATTCGCTTTCGCTTTGACGGGCAACCA
ATTAATGAAACGGACACCCCGGCACAACTGGAAATGGAAGACGAGGATACTATTGACGTGTTTCAGCAAC
AGACAGTGGTCGGCGGCTCCGGTGGCAGTGGTGGGAGTGGAGGGTCTATGTCAGAAGAGAAGCCTAAGGA
GGGCGTGAAAACCGAGAATGACCACATTAACTTGAAGGTTGCTGGACAGGATGGGTCCGTGGTTCAGTTC
AAAATTAAACGCCACACACCGTTGTCGAAACTGATGAAAGCGTACTGCGAACGCCAGGGTCTTTCTATGC
GTCAGATTCGCTTCCGCTTTGATGGTCAACCGATTAATGAAACGGACACGCCGGCACAGCTGGAGATGGA
GGATGAAGACACTATCGACGTATTTCAGCAGCAGACCGTCGTAGGGGGCTCCGGCGGAAGCGGGGGGTCG
GGAGGTTCCATGAGCGAAGAGAAACCAAAAGAAGGAGTTAAAACCGAAAACGACCATATCAACCTGAAGG
TCGCCGGTCAGGACGGCTCAGTCGTGCAGTTCAAGATTAAACGTCATACCCCATTAAGTAAGCTGATGAA
GGCGTATTGTGAGCGCCAAGGCTTGTCGATGCGCCAGATTCGTTTTCGCTTTGATGGTCAGCCAATCAAC
GAAACCGACACCCCGGCGCAGCTGGAAATGGAAGATGAAGATACCATCGATGTGTTCCAACAGCAAACGG
TTGTTGGCGGAAGCGGCGGGAGCGGTGGTAGCGGGGGTTCTATGTCCGAAGAAAAACCGAAAGAGGGTGT
GAAGACTGAAAACGACCACATTAATCTGAAGGTGGCGGGCCAGGACGGTTCCGTTGTTCAGTTTAAAATC
AAACGTCACACCCCGCTGTCGAAACTGATGAAAGCCTATTGCGAACGTCAAGGGCTGAGCATGCGTCAAA
TTCGTTTTCGCTTTGATGGTCAGCCAATCAACGAAACCGATACACCGGCGCAGCTGGAGATGGAAGACGA
GGACACCATTGACGTCTTCCAGCAACAAACTGTAGTGGGTGGCTCCGGTGGCTCTGGTGGGTCTGGTGGC
TCGATGAGTGAGGAAAAACCCAAAGAAGGCGTCAAGACTGAGAACGATCATATTAACCTGAAAGTCGCGG
GTCAAGATGGTTCAGTGGTGCAGTTCAAAATTAAACGCCACACCCCGCTGTCAAAGCTGATGAAAGCCTA
TTGTGAGCGTCAAGGTCTGTCGATGCGCCAGATCCGCTTTCGCTTTGATGGTCAGCCAATCAACGAGACA
GACACTCCGGCACAACTGGAGATGGAAGATGAAGACACCATCGATGTTTTTCAACAGCAGACCGTGGTGG
GAGGGAGCGGCGGTAGCGGGGGATCAGGTGGTAGTATGTCTGAGGAAAAGCCGAAGGAAGGGGTAAAGAC
CGAAAATGATCACATTAATCTGAAAGTTGCGGGCCAAGATGGTAGTGTAGTGCAATTTAAAATCAAGCGT
CACACCCCGTTATCTAAACTGATGAAAGCATATTGCGAACGCCAAGGCCTGTCTATGCGCCAGATTCGCT
TTCGCTTTGACGGGCAACCAATTAATGAAACGGACACCCCGGCACAACTGGAAATGGAAGACGAGGATAC
TATTGACGTGTTTCAGCAACAGACAGTGGTCGGCGGCTCCTGTGGTGGCAGTCTCGAG
